Addgene plasmid #80253: non-targeting control gRNA (BRDN0001148237)
Purpose: 3rd generation lentiviral gRNA plasmid, non-targeting control gRNA
Depositing lab: John Doench & David Root. Depositing organization: Broad Institute. Publication: Optimized sgRNA design to maximize activity and minimize off-target effects of CRISPR-Cas9. Doench JG, Fusi N, Sullender M, Hegde M, Vaimberg EW, Donovan KF, Smith I, Tothova Z, Wilen C, Orchard R, Virgin HW, Listgarten J, Root DE. Nat Biotechnol. 2016 Jan 18. doi: 10.1038/nbt.3437. PubMed 26780180.
Backbone
  Vector backbone: lentiGuide-Puro
  Backbone manufacturer: Zhang Lab (Addgene plasmid # 52963)
  Vector type: Mammalian Expression, Lentiviral, CRISPR
  Selectable markers: Puromycin
Growth in bacteria
  Bacterial resistance: Ampicillin, 100 μg/mL
  Growth temperature: 37°C
  Growth strain: DH5alpha
  Copy number: High Copy
Gene/Insert
  Gene/Insert name: Non-targeting control gRNA
  gRNA/shRNA sequence: ATGGAAGAGCGTCATGACTT
  Species: H. sapiens (human)
  Promoter: hU6
  Cloning method: Unknown
  Sequencing primers: 5′ U6-F; 3′ pS2-R
Terms and licenses: Academic/Nonprofit Terms; Industry Terms: Not Available to Industry
How to cite: non-targeting control gRNA (BRDN0001148237) was a gift from John Doench & David Root (Addgene plasmid # 80253 ; http://n2t.net/addgene:80253 ; RRID:Addgene_80253)
