[The description below was written by a language model from this plasmid's Addgene catalogue record and pLannotate feature annotations shown in this document.]
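Description:
Non-targeting control gRNA (BRDN0001148237) is a third-generation lentiviral guide RNA plasmid of about 8.3 kb built on the lentiGuide-Puro backbone. It is intended for CRISPR-Cas9 experiments in mammalian (human) cells. In bacteria it is maintained at high copy through a ColE1/pUC-type origin and selected with ampicillin via the β-lactamase gene. An f1 origin, an SV40 origin and remnants of lac and phage promoter elements are also annotated in the backbone.

The lentiviral transfer cassette begins with an RSV promoter fused to a truncated HIV-1 5' LTR, which drives Tat-independent production of genomic RNA in packaging cells. This is followed by the Ψ packaging signal with a partial gag sequence, and by the Rev response element, which supports Rev-dependent nuclear export. A human U6 RNA polymerase III promoter then drives the guide, a spacer joined to the Streptococcus pyogenes Cas9 gRNA scaffold. The spacer is recorded as non-targeting, meaning it is meant to have no target site in the human genome. A cPPT/CTS element lies downstream of the guide cassette. After it, the EF-1α core promoter with its intron A expresses puromycin N-acetyltransferase, so transduced cells can be selected with puromycin. A WPRE enhances transcript expression, and the self-inactivating ΔU3 3' LTR limits LTR-driven transcription after integration.

The plasmid encodes no Cas9, so the nuclease must be provided separately, for example by a Cas9-expressing cell line. It serves as a negative control alongside gene-targeting guides in the same backbone, giving a baseline for the effects of transduction, selection and Cas9 activity in knockout experiments or screens.
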