Features (pLannotate 1.2.2; 29 found; start..end, strand, type, name):
     14..80      +  CDS            small t antigen (fragment): SV40 (simian virus 40) small t antigen
    106..317     +  promoter       EF-1α core promoter: core promoter for human elongation factor EF-1α
    318..1256    +  intron         EF-1α intron A: intron upstream of the start codon of human EF-1α
   1278..1877    +  CDS            PuroR (fragment): puromycin N-acetyltransferase; pac from Streptomyces; confers resistance to puromycin
   1893..2481    +  misc_feature   WPRE: woodchuck hepatitis virus posttranscriptional regulatory element
   2532..2551    +  misc_feature   cPPT/CTS (fragment): central polypurine tract and central termination sequence of HIV-1
   2553..2786    +  LTR            3' LTR (ΔU3): self-inactivating 3' long terminal repeat (LTR) from HIV-1
   2864..2985    +  polyA_signal   SV40 poly(A) signal: SV40 polyadenylation signal
   3025..3160    +  rep_origin     SV40 ori: SV40 origin of replication
   3181..3199    -  promoter       T7 promoter: promoter for bacteriophage T7 RNA polymerase
   3207..3362    +  CDS            lacZα (fragment): LacZα fragment of β-galactosidase; lacZ fragment
   3367..3795    +  rep_origin     f1 ori (sequence partly withheld): f1 bacteriophage origin of replication; arrow indicates direction of (+) strand synthesis
   3848..3952    +  promoter       AmpR promoter: bla
   3953..4813    +  CDS            AmpR: β-lactamase; bla; confers resistance to ampicillin, carbenicillin, and related antibiotics
   4984..5572    +  rep_origin     ori: high-copy-number ColE1/pMB1/pBR322/pUC origin of replication
   5755..5847    +  CDS            lacI (fragment): lac repressor; lacI; The lac repressor binds to the lac operator to inhibit transcription in E. coli. This inhibition can be relieved by adding lactose or isopropyl-β-D-thiogalactopyranoside (IPTG).
   5860..5881    +  protein_bind   CAP binding site: CAP binding activates transcription in the presence of cAMP. E. coli catabolite activator protein
   5896..5926    +  promoter       lac promoter: promoter for the E. coli lac operon
   5934..5950    +  protein_bind   lac operator: The lac repressor binds to the lac operator to inhibit transcription in E. coli. This inhibition can be relieved by adding lactose or isopropyl-β-D-thiogalactopyranoside (IPTG). lac repressor encoded by lacI
   5995..6013    +  promoter       T3 promoter: promoter for bacteriophage T3 RNA polymerase
   6041..6267    +  promoter       RSV promoter: Rous sarcoma virus enhancer/promoter
   6268..6448    +  LTR            5' LTR (truncated): truncated 5' long terminal repeat (LTR) from HIV-1
   6495..6620    +  misc_feature   HIV-1 Ψ: packaging signal of human immunodeficiency virus type 1
   6604..6967    +  CDS            HIV-1 gag (fragment): gag protein from human immunodeficiency virus 1; gag
   7113..7346    +  misc_feature   RRE: The Rev response element (RRE) of HIV-1 allows for Rev-dependent mRNA export from the nucleus to the cytoplasm.
   7723..7749    +  CDS            Rev (fragment): human immunodeficiency virus 1 (HIV-1) Rev protein; rev; enhances nuclear export of unspliced and incompletely spliced viral mRNAs
   7753..7993    +  promoter       U6 promoter: RNA polymerase III promoter for human U6 snRNA
   8023..8098    +  misc_RNA       gRNA scaffold: guide RNA scaffold for the Streptococcus pyogenes CRISPR/Cas9 system
   8154..8271    +  misc_feature   cPPT/CTS: central polypurine tract and central termination sequence of HIV-1
>Addgene plasmid #80253 | non-targeting control gRNA (BRDN0001148237) | depositor full sequence | sequence record 150984 | Full Sequence
CCCGGGTGCAAAGATGGATAAAGTTTTAAACAGAGAGGAATCTTTGCAGCTAATGGACCTTCTAGGTCTT
GAAAGGAGTGGGAATTGGCTCCGGTGCCCGTCAGTGGGCAGAGCGCACATCGCCCACAGTCCCCGAGAAG
TTGGGGGGAGGGGTCGGCAATTGATCCGGTGCCTAGAGAAGGTGGCGCGGGGTAAACTGGGAAAGTGATG
TCGTGTACTGGCTCCGCCTTTTTCCCGAGGGTGGGGGAGAACCGTATATAAGTGCAGTAGTCGCCGTGAA
CGTTCTTTTTCGCAACGGGTTTGCCGCCAGAACACAGGTAAGTGCCGTGTGTGGTTCCCGCGGGCCTGGC
CTCTTTACGGGTTATGGCCCTTGCGTGCCTTGAATTACTTCCACCTGGCTGCAGTACGTGATTCTTGATC
CCGAGCTTCGGGTTGGAAGTGGGTGGGAGAGTTCGAGGCCTTGCGCTTAAGGAGCCCCTTCGCCTCGTGC
TTGAGTTGAGGCCTGGCCTGGGCGCTGGGGCCGCCGCGTGCGAATCTGGTGGCACCTTCGCGCCTGTCTC
GCTGCTTTCGATAAGTCTCTAGCCATTTAAAATTTTTGATGACCTGCTGCGACGCTTTTTTTCTGGCAAG
ATAGTCTTGTAAATGCGGGCCAAGATCTGCACACTGGTATTTCGGTTTTTGGGGCCGCGGGCGGCGACGG
GGCCCGTGCGTCCCAGCGCACATGTTCGGCGAGGCGGGGCCTGCGAGCGCGGCCACCGAGAATCGGACGG
GGGTAGTCTCAAGCTGGCCGGCCTGCTCTGGTGCCTGGCCTCGCGCCGCCGTGTATCGCCCCGCCCTGGG
CGGCAAGGCTGGCCCGGTCGGCACCAGTTGCGTGAGCGGAAAGATGGCCGCTTCCCGGCCCTGCTGCAGG
GAGCTCAAAATGGAGGACGCGGCGCTCGGGAGAGCGGGCGGGTGAGTCACCCACACAAAGGAAAAGGGCC
TTTCCGTCCTCAGCCGTCGCTTCATGTGACTCCACGGAGTACCGGGCGCCGTCCAGGCACCTCGATTAGT
TCTCGAGCTTTTGGAGTACGTCGTCTTTAGGTTGGGGGGAGGGGTTTTATGCGATGGAGTTTCCCCACAC
TGAGTGGGTGGAGACTGAAGTTAGGCCAGCTTGGCACTTGATGTAATTCTCCTTGGAATTTGCCCTTTTT
GAGTTTGGATCTTGGTTCATTCTCAAGCCTCAGACAGTGGTTCAAAGTTTTTTTCTTCCATTTCAGGTGT
CGTGACGTACGGCCACCATGACCGAGTACAAGCCCACGGTGCGCCTCGCCACCCGCGACGACGTCCCCAG
GGCCGTACGCACCCTCGCCGCCGCGTTCGCCGACTACCCCGCCACGCGCCACACCGTCGATCCGGACCGC
CACATCGAGCGGGTCACCGAGCTGCAAGAACTCTTCCTCACGCGCGTCGGGCTCGACATCGGCAAGGTGT
GGGTCGCGGACGACGGCGCCGCCGTGGCGGTCTGGACCACGCCGGAGAGCGTCGAAGCGGGGGCGGTGTT
CGCCGAGATCGGCCCGCGCATGGCCGAGTTGAGCGGTTCCCGGCTGGCCGCGCAGCAACAGATGGAAGGC
CTCCTGGCGCCGCACCGGCCCAAGGAGCCCGCGTGGTTCCTGGCCACCGTCGGAGTCTCGCCCGACCACC
AGGGCAAGGGTCTGGGCAGCGCCGTCGTGCTCCCCGGAGTGGAGGCGGCCGAGCGCGCCGGGGTGCCCGC
CTTCCTGGAGACCTCCGCGCCCCGCAACCTCCCCTTCTACGAGCGGCTCGGCTTCACCGTCACCGCCGAC
GTCGAGGTGCCCGAAGGACCGCGCACCTGGTGCATGACCCGCAAGCCCGGTGCCTGAACGCGTTAAGTCG
ACAATCAACCTCTGGATTACAAAATTTGTGAAAGATTGACTGGTATTCTTAACTATGTTGCTCCTTTTAC
GCTATGTGGATACGCTGCTTTAATGCCTTTGTATCATGCTATTGCTTCCCGTATGGCTTTCATTTTCTCC
TCCTTGTATAAATCCTGGTTGCTGTCTCTTTATGAGGAGTTGTGGCCCGTTGTCAGGCAACGTGGCGTGG
TGTGCACTGTGTTTGCTGACGCAACCCCCACTGGTTGGGGCATTGCCACCACCTGTCAGCTCCTTTCCGG
GACTTTCGCTTTCCCCCTCCCTATTGCCACGGCGGAACTCATCGCCGCCTGCCTTGCCCGCTGCTGGACA
GGGGCTCGGCTGTTGGGCACTGACAATTCCGTGGTGTTGTCGGGGAAATCATCGTCCTTTCCTTGGCTGC
TCGCCTGTGTTGCCACCTGGATTCTGCGCGGGACGTCCTTCTGCTACGTCCCTTCGGCCCTCAATCCAGC
GGACCTTCCTTCCCGCGGCCTGCTGCCGGCTCTGCGGCCTCTTCCGCGTCTTCGCCTTCGCCCTCAGACG
AGTCGGATCTCCCTTTGGGCCGCCTCCCCGCGTCGACTTTAAGACCAATGACTTACAAGGCAGCTGTAGA
TCTTAGCCACTTTTTAAAAGAAAAGGGGGGACTGGAAGGGCTAATTCACTCCCAACGAAGACAAGATCTG
CTTTTTGCTTGTACTGGGTCTCTCTGGTTAGACCAGATCTGAGCCTGGGAGCTCTCTGGCTAACTAGGGA
ACCCACTGCTTAAGCCTCAATAAAGCTTGCCTTGAGTGCTTCAAGTAGTGTGTGCCCGTCTGTTGTGTGA
CTCTGGTAACTAGAGATCCCTCAGACCCTTTTAGTCAGTGTGGAAAATCTCTAGCAGTACGTATAGTAGT
TCATGTCATCTTATTATTCAGTATTTATAACTTGCAAAGAAATGAATATCAGAGAGTGAGAGGAACTTGT
TTATTGCAGCTTATAATGGTTACAAATAAAGCAATAGCATCACAAATTTCACAAATAAAGCATTTTTTTC
ACTGCATTCTAGTTGTGGTTTGTCCAAACTCATCAATGTATCTTATCATGTCTGGCTCTAGCTATCCCGC
CCCTAACTCCGCCCATCCCGCCCCTAACTCCGCCCAGTTCCGCCCATTCTCCGCCCCATGGCTGACTAAT
TTTTTTTATTTATGCAGAGGCCGAGGCCGCCTCGGCCTCTGAGCTATTCCAGAAGTAGTGAGGAGGCTTT
TTTGGAGGCCTAGGGACGTACCCAATTCGCCCTATAGTGAGTCGTATTACGCGCGCTCACTGGCCGTCGT
TTTACAACGTCGTGACTGGGAAAACCCTGGCGTTACCCAACTTAATCGCCTTGCAGCACATCCCCCTTTC
GCCAGCTGGCGTAATAGCGAAGAGGCCCGCACCGATCGCCCTTCCCAACAGTTGCGCAGCCTGAATGGCG
AATGGG
[124 nt withheld, positions 3367-3490]
C
[91 nt withheld, positions 3492-3582]
A
[49 nt withheld, positions 3584-3632]
CCTTTGACGTTGGAGTCCACGTTCTTT
[37 nt withheld, positions 3660-3696]
ACCCTATCTCGGTCTATTCTTTTGATTTATAAGGGATTTTGCCGATTTCGGCCTATTGGTTAAAAAATGA
GCTGATTTAACAAAAATTTAACGCGAATTTTAACAAAATATTAACGCTTACAATTTAGGTGGCACTTTTC
GGGGAAATGTGCGCGGAACCCCTATTTGTTTATTTTTCTAAATACATTCAAATATGTATCCGCTCATGAG
ACAATAACCCTGATAAATGCTTCAATAATATTGAAAAAGGAAGAGTATGAGTATTCAACATTTCCGTGTC
GCCCTTATTCCCTTTTTTGCGGCATTTTGCCTTCCTGTTTTTGCTCACCCAGAAACGCTGGTGAAAGTAA
AAGATGCTGAAGATCAGTTGGGTGCACGAGTGGGTTACATCGAACTGGATCTCAACAGCGGTAAGATCCT
TGAGAGTTTTCGCCCCGAAGAACGTTTTCCAATGATGAGCACTTTTAAAGTTCTGCTATGTGGCGCGGTA
TTATCCCGTATTGACGCCGGGCAAGAGCAACTCGGTCGCCGCATACACTATTCTCAGAATGACTTGGTTG
AGTACTCACCAGTCACAGAAAAGCATCTTACGGATGGCATGACAGTAAGAGAATTATGCAGTGCTGCCAT
AACCATGAGTGATAACACTGCGGCCAACTTACTTCTGACAACGATCGGAGGACCGAAGGAGCTAACCGCT
TTTTTGCACAACATGGGGGATCATGTAACTCGCCTTGATCGTTGGGAACCGGAGCTGAATGAAGCCATAC
CAAACGACGAGCGTGACACCACGATGCCTGTAGCAATGGCAACAACGTTGCGCAAACTATTAACTGGCGA
ACTACTTACTCTAGCTTCCCGGCAACAATTAATAGACTGGATGGAGGCGGATAAAGTTGCAGGACCACTT
CTGCGCTCGGCCCTTCCGGCTGGCTGGTTTATTGCTGATAAATCTGGAGCCGGTGAGCGTGGGTCTCGCG
GTATCATTGCAGCACTGGGGCCAGATGGTAAGCCCTCCCGTATCGTAGTTATCTACACGACGGGGAGTCA
GGCAACTATGGATGAACGAAATAGACAGATCGCTGAGATAGGTGCCTCACTGATTAAGCATTGGTAACTG
TCAGACCAAGTTTACTCATATATACTTTAGATTGATTTAAAACTTCATTTTTAATTTAAAAGGATCTAGG
TGAAGATCCTTTTTGATAATCTCATGACCAAAATCCCTTAACGTGAGTTTTCGTTCCACTGAGCGTCAGA
CCCCGTAGAAAAGATCAAAGGATCTTCTTGAGATCCTTTTTTTCTGCGCGTAATCTGCTGCTTGCAAACA
AAAAAACCACCGCTACCAGCGGTGGTTTGTTTGCCGGATCAAGAGCTACCAACTCTTTTTCCGAAGGTAA
CTGGCTTCAGCAGAGCGCAGATACCAAATACTGTTCTTCTAGTGTAGCCGTAGTTAGGCCACCACTTCAA
GAACTCTGTAGCACCGCCTACATACCTCGCTCTGCTAATCCTGTTACCAGTGGCTGCTGCCAGTGGCGAT
AAGTCGTGTCTTACCGGGTTGGACTCAAGACGATAGTTACCGGATAAGGCGCAGCGGTCGGGCTGAACGG
GGGGTTCGTGCACACAGCCCAGCTTGGAGCGAACGACCTACACCGAACTGAGATACCTACAGCGTGAGCT
ATGAGAAAGCGCCACGCTTCCCGAAGGGAGAAAGGCGGACAGGTATCCGGTAAGCGGCAGGGTCGGAACA
GGAGAGCGCACGAGGGAGCTTCCAGGGGGAAACGCCTGGTATCTTTATAGTCCTGTCGGGTTTCGCCACC
TCTGACTTGAGCGTCGATTTTTGTGATGCTCGTCAGGGGGGCGGAGCCTATGGAAAAACGCCAGCAACGC
GGCCTTTTTACGGTTCCTGGCCTTTTGCTGGCCTTTTGCTCACATGTTCTTTCCTGCGTTATCCCCTGAT
TCTGTGGATAACCGTATTACCGCCTTTGAGTGAGCTGATACCGCTCGCCGCAGCCGAACGACCGAGCGCA
GCGAGTCAGTGAGCGAGGAAGCGGAAGAGCGCCCAATACGCAAACCGCCTCTCCCCGCGCGTTGGCCGAT
TCATTAATGCAGCTGGCACGACAGGTTTCCCGACTGGAAAGCGGGCAGTGAGCGCAACGCAATTAATGTG
AGTTAGCTCACTCATTAGGCACCCCAGGCTTTACACTTTATGCTTCCGGCTCGTATGTTGTGTGGAATTG
TGAGCGGATAACAATTTCACACAGGAAACAGCTATGACCATGATTACGCCAAGCGCGCAATTAACCCTCA
CTAAAGGGAACAAAAGCTGGAGCTGCAAGCTTAATGTAGTCTTATGCAATACTCTTGTAGTCTTGCAACA
TGGTAACGATGAGTTAGCAACATGCCTTACAAGGAGAGAAAAAGCACCGTGCATGCCGATTGGTGGAAGT
AAGGTGGTACGATCGTGCCTTATTAGGAAGGCAACAGACGGGTCTGACATGGATTGGACGAACCACTGAA
TTGCCGCATTGCAGAGATATTGTATTTAAGTGCCTAGCTCGATACATAAACGGGTCTCTCTGGTTAGACC
AGATCTGAGCCTGGGAGCTCTCTGGCTAACTAGGGAACCCACTGCTTAAGCCTCAATAAAGCTTGCCTTG
AGTGCTTCAAGTAGTGTGTGCCCGTCTGTTGTGTGACTCTGGTAACTAGAGATCCCTCAGACCCTTTTAG
TCAGTGTGGAAAATCTCTAGCAGTGGCGCCCGAACAGGGACTTGAAAGCGAAAGGGAAACCAGAGGAGCT
CTCTCGACGCAGGACTCGGCTTGCTGAAGCGCGCACGGCAAGAGGCGAGGGGCGGCGACTGGTGAGTACG
CCAAAAATTTTGACTAGCGGAGGCTAGAAGGAGAGAGATGGGTGCGAGAGCGTCAGTATTAAGCGGGGGA
GAATTAGATCGCGATGGGAAAAAATTCGGTTAAGGCCAGGGGGAAAGAAAAAATATAAATTAAAACATAT
AGTATGGGCAAGCAGGGAGCTAGAACGATTCGCAGTTAATCCTGGCCTGTTAGAAACATCAGAAGGCTGT
AGACAAATACTGGGACAGCTACAACCATCCCTTCAGACAGGATCAGAAGAACTTAGATCATTATATAATA
CAGTAGCAACCCTCTATTGTGTGCATCAAAGGATAGAGATAAAAGACACCAAGGAAGCTTTAGACAAGAT
AGAGGAAGAGCAAAACAAAAGTAAGACCACCGCACAGCAAGCGGCCGCTGATCTTCAGACCTGGAGGAGG
AGATATGAGGGACAATTGGAGAAGTGAATTATATAAATATAAAGTAGTAAAAATTGAACCATTAGGAGTA
GCACCCACCAAGGCAAAGAGAAGAGTGGTGCAGAGAGAAAAAAGAGCAGTGGGAATAGGAGCTTTGTTCC
TTGGGTTCTTGGGAGCAGCAGGAAGCACTATGGGCGCAGCGTCAATGACGCTGACGGTACAGGCCAGACA
ATTATTGTCTGGTATAGTGCAGCAGCAGAACAATTTGCTGAGGGCTATTGAGGCGCAACAGCATCTGTTG
CAACTCACAGTCTGGGGCATCAAGCAGCTCCAGGCAAGAATCCTGGCTGTGGAAAGATACCTAAAGGATC
AACAGCTCCTGGGGATTTGGGGTTGCTCTGGAAAACTCATTTGCACCACTGCTGTGCCTTGGAATGCTAG
TTGGAGTAATAAATCTCTGGAACAGATTTGGAATCACACGACCTGGATGGAGTGGGACAGAGAAATTAAC
AATTACACAAGCTTAATACACTCCTTAATTGAAGAATCGCAAAACCAGCAAGAAAAGAATGAACAAGAAT
TATTGGAATTAGATAAATGGGCAAGTTTGTGGAATTGGTTTAACATAACAAATTGGCTGTGGTATATAAA
ATTATTCATAATGATAGTAGGAGGCTTGGTAGGTTTAAGAATAGTTTTTGCTGTACTTTCTATAGTGAAT
AGAGTTAGGCAGGGATATTCACCATTATCGTTTCAGACCCACCTCCCAACCCCGAGGGGACCCAGAGAGG
GCCTATTTCCCATGATTCCTTCATATTTGCATATACGATACAAGGCTGTTAGAGAGATAATTAGAATTAA
TTTGACTGTAAACACAAAGATATTAGTACAAAATACGTGACGTAGAAAGTAATAATTTCTTGGGTAGTTT
GCAGTTTTAAAATTATGTTTTAAAATGGACTATCATATGCTTACCGTAACTTGAAAGTATTTCGATTTCT
TGGCTTTATATATCTTGTGGAAAGGACGAAACACCGATGGAAGAGCGTCATGACTTGTTTTAGAGCTAGA
AATAGCAAGTTAAAATAAGGCTAGTCCGTTATCAACTTGAAAAAGTGGCACCGAGTCGGTGCTTTTTTAA
GCTTGGCGTAACTAGATCTTGAGACAAATGGCAGTATTCATCCACAATTTTAAAAGAAAAGGGGGGATTG
GGGGGTACAGTGCAGGGGAAAGAATAGTAGACATAATAGCAACAGACATACAAACTAAAGAATTACAAAA
ACAAATTACAAAAATTCAAAATTTTCGGGTTTATTACAGGGACAGCAGAGATCCACTTTGGCGCCGGCTC
GAGGGGG
