>Addgene plasmid #80253 | non-targeting control gRNA (BRDN0001148237) | depositor partial sequence | sequence record 150985 | Target Sequence
ATGGAAGAGCGTCATGACTT
