>Addgene plasmid #80253 | non-targeting control gRNA (BRDN0001148237) | addgene partial sequence | sequence record 189157 | hU6-F
AGAAAGTAATAATTTCTTGGGTAGTTTGCAGTTTTAAAATTATGTTTTAAAATGGACTATCATATGCTTA
CCGTAACTTGAAAGTATTTCGATTTCTTGGCTTTATATATCTTGTGGAAAGGACGAAACACCGATGGAAG
AGCGTCATGACTTGTTTTAGAGCTAGAAATAGCAAGTTAAAATAAGGCTAGTCCGTTATCAACTTGAAAA
AGTGGCACCGAGTCGGTGCTTTTTTAAGCTTGGCGTAACTAGATCTTGAGACAAATGGCAGTATTCATCC
ACAATTTTAAAAGAAAAGGGGGGATTGGGGGGTACAGTGCAGGGGAAAGAATAGTAGACATAATAGCAAC
AGACATACAAACTAAAGAATTACAAAAACAAATTACAAAAATTCAAAATTTTCGGGTTTATTACAGGGAC
AGCAGAGATCCACTTTGGCGCCGGCTCGAGGGGGCCCGGGTGCAAAGATGGATAAAGTTTTAAACAGAGA
GGAATCTTTGCAGCTAATGGACCTTCTAGGTCTTGAAAGGAGTGGGAATTGGCTCCGGTGCCCGTCAGTG
GGCAGAGCGC
